Addgene plasmid #24165: pCMV4-3HA
Purpose: (Empty Backbone)
Depositing lab: Warner Greene. Depositing organization: J. David Gladstone Institutes. Publication: Both amino- and carboxyl-terminal sequences within I kappa B alpha regulate its inducible degradation. Sun S, Elwood J, Greene WC. Mol Cell Biol. 1996 Mar . 16(3):1058-65. PubMed 8622650.
Backbone
  Vector backbone: pCMV4
  Backbone size (bp): 4874
  Vector type: Mammalian Expression
Growth in bacteria
  Bacterial resistance: Ampicillin, 100 μg/mL
  Growth temperature: 37°C
  Growth strain: DH5alpha
  Copy number: High Copy
Gene/Insert
  Gene/Insert name: None
  Tag / fusion protein: 3xHA
  Cloning method: Restriction Enzyme; 5′ cloning site MluI (not destroyed); 3′ cloning site HindIII (not destroyed)
  Sequencing primers: 5′ CMV-F; 3′ hGH-rev
Terms and licenses: Academic/Nonprofit Terms; Industry Terms: Not Available to Industry
How to cite: pCMV4-3HA was a gift from Warner Greene (Addgene plasmid # 24165 ; http://n2t.net/addgene:24165 ; RRID:Addgene_24165)
