[The description below was written by a language model from this plasmid's Addgene catalogue record.]
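Description:
pCMV4-3HA is an empty mammalian expression backbone derived from pCMV4 (backbone size recorded as 4874 bp) and designed for producing proteins fused to a triple haemagglutinin (3xHA) epitope tag. It carries no gene insert. An open reading frame of interest is introduced by restriction cloning, with MluI recorded as the 5′ site and HindIII as the 3′ site, both of which are retained in the vector. The record does not state whether the 3xHA tag ends up at the amino or carboxyl terminus of the cloned protein, so the orientation and reading frame relative to the cloning sites should be checked against the sequence before designing an insert.

No feature table is provided, so regulatory elements are not explicitly listed. However, the vector name and the recommended sequencing primers (a CMV forward primer and a human growth hormone reverse primer) suggest that the cloning region lies between a cytomegalovirus immediate-early promoter, which drives strong constitutive transcription in many mammalian cell types, and a human growth hormone-derived 3′ region, which probably supplies the termination and polyadenylation signals. In bacteria the plasmid is selected with ampicillin and maintained at high copy number. No mammalian selection marker is recorded, which fits use in transient transfection.

Constructs built in this backbone allow the expressed protein to be detected or immunoprecipitated with anti-HA antibodies when no specific antibody is available, or distinguished from the endogenous protein. The associated publication concerns regulated degradation of IκBα, an example of the protein-stability and signalling work for which epitope-tagged expression vectors are used.
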