>Addgene plasmid #24165 | pCMV4-3HA | addgene partial sequence | sequence record 29907 | 24165 with CMV-F
GAGCTCGTTTAGTGNNCGTCAGAATTGTTTTTATTTTTAATTTTCTTTCAAATACTTCCATCGAATTCAG
ATCTGGTACCACGCGTACCATGGATATCTTTTACCCATACGATGTTCCTGACTATGCGGGCTATCCCTAT
GACGTCCCGGACTATGCAGGATCCTATCCATATGACGTTCCAGATTACGCTGCTCAGATCGATAAGCTTG
CATGCCTGCAGGTCGACTCTAGAGGATCCCGGGTGGCATCCCTGTGACCCCTCCCCAGTGCCTCTCCTGG
CCCTGGAAGTTGCCACTCCAGTGCCCACCAGCCTTGTCCTAATAAAATTAAGTTGCATCATTTTGTCTGA
CTAGGTGTCCTTCTATAATATTATGGGGTGGAGGGGGGTGGTATGGAGCAAGGGGCAAGTTGGGAAGACA
ACCTGTAGGGCCTGCGGGGTCTATTGGGAACCAAGCTGGAGTGCAGTGGCACAATCTTGGCTCACTGCAA
TCTCCGCCTCCTGGGTTCAAGCGATTCTCCTGCCTCAGCCTCCCGAGTTGTTGGGATTCCAGGCATGCAT
GACCAGGCTCAGCTAATTTTTGTTTTTTTGGTAGAGACGGGGTTTCACCATATTGGCCAGGCTGGTCTCC
AACTCCTAATCTCAGGTGATCTACCCACCTTGGCCTCCCAAATTGCTGGGATTACAGGCGTGAACCACTG
CTCCCTTCCCTGTCCTTCTGATTTTAAAATAACTATACCAGCAGGAGGACGTCCAGACACAGC
